Addgene plasmid #204985: pMB2a-TelR
Purpose: Level 2 MoClo plasmid for A. baumannii with additional Tellurite resistance cassette for multi-drug resistance strains
Depositing lab: Veronica Godoy-Carter. Depositing organization: Northeastern University. Publication: AspFlex: Molecular Tools to Study Gene Expression and Regulation in Acinetobacter baumannii. Brychcy M, Kokodynski A, Lloyd D, Godoy VG. ACS Synth Biol. 2023 Aug 16. doi: 10.1021/acssynbio.3c00167. PubMed 37587063.
Backbone
  Vector backbone: pTU2a-RFP / pSB1C3
  Backbone manufacturer: Paul Freemont Lab / iGem
  Vector type: Bacterial Expression, Synthetic Biology
  Selectable markers: mRFP1
Growth in bacteria
  Bacterial resistance: Kanamycin, 50 μg/mL
  Growth temperature: 37°C
  Growth strain: DH5alpha
  Growth instructions: Use Tellurite for selection in A. baumannii
  Copy number: High Copy
Gene/Insert
  Gene/Insert name: mRFP1
  Species: Synthetic
  Mutation: Added replications elements for Acinetobacter species into the PstI site and Tellurite resistance cassette into XbaI site
  Cloning method: Restriction Enzyme; 5′ cloning site Unknown (unknown if destroyed); 3′ cloning site Unknown (unknown if destroyed)
Resource information
  A portion of this plasmid was derived from a plasmid made by: Original base plasmid was received from Addgene, Tellurite resistance cassette from pMO130-TelR (50799)
Terms and licenses: Academic/Nonprofit Terms; Industry Terms: Not Available to Industry
Depositor comments: This plasmid is related to, but is not included with, the AspFlex Kit (Addgene #1000000217: https://www.addgene.org/kits/godoy-carter-aspflex/)
How to cite: pMB2a-TelR was a gift from Veronica Godoy-Carter (Addgene plasmid # 204985 ; http://n2t.net/addgene:204985 ; RRID:Addgene_204985)
