[The description below was written by a language model from this plasmid's Addgene catalogue record and pLannotate feature annotations shown in this document.]
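Description:
pMB2a-TelR is a Level 2 MoClo (Golden Gate modular cloning) destination plasmid adapted for Acinetobacter baumannii, built on the pTU2a-RFP / pSB1C3 backbone and classed as a bacterial expression and synthetic biology vector. It is an E. coli–Acinetobacter shuttle vector. A high-copy ColE1/pUC-type origin supports propagation in E. coli, where kanamycin is the recorded selection. According to the record, replication elements for Acinetobacter species were inserted into the PstI site. The sequenced plasmid is about 11.4 kb, and the feature table leaves a stretch of roughly 4 kb downstream of the mRFP1 cassette unannotated. This may be where the Acinetobacter replication elements lie, though the record does not confirm it.

The listed insert is mRFP1, expressed from a lac promoter with its CAP binding site and a partial lac operator, and followed by the rrnB T1 and T7Te terminators. In MoClo destination vectors a cassette like this normally serves as a visual dropout marker: correct assembly of multiple transcription units replaces it, so the desired colonies lose their red colour. This fits the listing of mRFP1 as the selectable marker, although the Type IIS sites are not annotated.

Three resistance determinants are annotated: an aphA kanamycin resistance gene, a cat chloramphenicol resistance gene with its own promoter, and the klaA/klaB/klaC (kilA/telA/telB) tellurite resistance operon. The tellurite cassette was taken from pMO130-TelR and cloned into the XbaI site. It is preceded by a T7 gene 10 ribosome binding site and followed by a tonB terminator and a minimal FRT site. Tellurite selection allows the plasmid to be used in multidrug-resistant A. baumannii strains where conventional antibiotic markers are ineffective. The plasmid is related to the AspFlex toolkit for studying gene expression and regulation in this species, but is not part of the kit.
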