Features (pLannotate 1.2.2; 23 found; start..end, strand, type, name):
     23..110     +  CDS            lacI (fragment): lac repressor; lacI; The lac repressor binds to the lac operator to inhibit transcription in E. coli. This inhibition can be relieved by adding lactose or isopropyl-β-D-thiogalactopyranoside (IPTG).
    123..144     +  protein_bind   CAP binding site: CAP binding activates transcription in the presence of cAMP. E. coli catabolite activator protein
    159..189     +  promoter       lac promoter: promoter for the E. coli lac operon
    193..215     +  protein_bind   lac operator (fragment): The lac repressor binds to the lac operator to inhibit transcription in E. coli. This inhibition can be relieved by adding lactose or isopropyl-β-D-thiogalactopyranoside (IPTG). lac repressor encoded by lacI
    249..923     +  CDS            mRFP1: mRFP1 is a basic (constitutively fluorescent) red fluorescent protein published in 2002, derived from Discosoma sp.. It is reported to be a somewhat slowly-maturing monomer with low acid sensitivity.
    971..1042    +  terminator     rrnB T1 terminator: transcription terminator T1 from the E. coli rrnB gene
   1058..1085    +  terminator     T7Te terminator: phage T7 early transcription terminator
   5046..5103    +  terminator     his operon terminator: This putative transcriptin terminator from the E. coli his operon has a 2-bp deletion introduced during synthesis. Its efficiency has not been determined.
   5298..5886    -  rep_origin     ori: high-copy-number ColE1/pMB1/pBR322/pUC origin of replication
   6069..6163    -  terminator     lambda t0 terminator: transcription terminator from phage lambda
   6267..7058    +  CDS            aphA: KKA3_ENTFL - Experimental evidence at protein level: Swiss-Prot protein existence level 1. Resistance to kanamycin and structurally-related aminoglycosides, including amikacin. From Enterococcus faecalis (Streptococcus faecalis).
   7079..7165    +  terminator     rrnB T1 terminator: Escherichia coli rrnB; transcription terminator T1 from the E. coli rrnB gene
   7185..7841    -  CDS            cat: CAT_ECOLX - Experimental evidence at protein level: Swiss-Prot protein existence level 1. This enzyme is an effector of chloramphenicol resistance in bacteria. From Escherichia coli. This protein is used as a marker in many commonly used cloning vectors, such as pACYC184.
   7842..7939    -  promoter       cat promoter: promoter of the E. coli cat gene encoding chloramphenicol acetyltransferase
   8025..8068    -  terminator     bacterial terminator: putative bacterial transcription terminator
   8084..8105    -  misc_feature   MCS (fragment): pUC18/19 multiple cloning site
   8268..8290    +  RBS            RBS: efficient ribosome binding site from bacteriophage T7 gene 10 (Olins and Rangwala, 1989)
   8308..9066    +  CDS            klaA: KLAA_ECOLX - Also known as kilA. Protein predicted: Swiss-Prot protein existence level 4. Belongs to the kla operon, which is associated with cryptic tellurite resistance, and IncW plasmid fertility inhibition. From Escherichia coli.
   9087..10220   +  CDS            klaB: KLAB_ECOLX - Also known as telA. Protein inferred from homology: Swiss-Prot protein existence level 3. Belongs to the kla operon, which is associated with cryptic tellurite resistance, and IncW plasmid fertility inhibition. From Escherichia coli.
  10220..11170   +  CDS            klaC: KLAC_ECOLX - Also known as telB. Protein predicted: Swiss-Prot protein existence level 4. Belongs to the kla operon, which is associated with cryptic tellurite resistance, and IncW plasmid fertility inhibition. From Escherichia coli.
  11191..11222   -  terminator     tonB terminator: bidirectional E. coli tonB-P14 transcription terminator
  11286..11319   -  protein_bind   FRT (minimal): supports FLP-mediated excision but not integration (Turan and Bode, 2011) FLP recombinase from the Saccharomyces cerevisiae 2μ plasmid
  11343..11364   +  misc_feature   MCS (fragment): pUC18/19 multiple cloning site
>Addgene plasmid #204985 | pMB2a-TelR | addgene full sequence | sequence record 404885 | Addgene NGS Result
GGTCTCACTATATCTAGAGACGCAATACGCAAACCGCCTCTCCCCGCGCGTTGGCCGATTCATTAATGCA
GCTGGCACGACAGGTTTCCCGACTGGAAAGCGGGCAGTGAGCGCAACGCAATTAATGTGAGTTAGCTCAC
TCATTAGGCACCCCAGGCTTTACACTTTATGCTTCCGGCTCGTATGTTGTGTGGAATTGTGAGCGGATAA
CAATTTCACACATACTAGAGAAAGAGGAGAAATACTAGATGGCTTCCTCCGAAGACGTTATCAAAGAGTT
CATGCGTTTCAAAGTTCGTATGGAAGGTTCCGTTAACGGTCACGAGTTCGAAATCGAAGGTGAAGGTGAA
GGTCGTCCGTACGAAGGTACCCAGACCGCTAAACTGAAAGTTACCAAAGGTGGTCCGCTGCCGTTCGCTT
GGGACATCCTGTCCCCGCAGTTCCAGTACGGTTCCAAAGCTTACGTTAAACACCCGGCTGACATCCCGGA
CTACCTGAAACTGTCCTTCCCGGAAGGTTTCAAATGGGAACGTGTTATGAACTTCGAAGACGGTGGTGTT
GTTACCGTTACCCAGGACTCCTCCCTGCAAGACGGTGAGTTCATCTACAAAGTTAAACTGCGTGGTACCA
ACTTCCCGTCCGACGGTCCGGTTATGCAGAAAAAAACCATGGGTTGGGAAGCTTCCACCGAACGTATGTA
CCCGGAAGACGGTGCTCTGAAAGGTGAAATCAAAATGCGTCTGAAACTGAAAGACGGTGGTCACTACGAC
GCTGAAGTTAAAACCACCTACATGGCTAAAAAACCGGTTCAGCTGCCGGGTGCTTACAAAACCGACATCA
AACTGGACATCACCTCCCACAACGAAGACTACACCATCGTTGAACAGTACGAACGTGCTGAAGGTCGTCA
CTCCACCGGTGCTTAATAACGCTGATAGTGCTAGTGTAGATCGCTACTAGAGCCAGGCATCAAATAAAAC
GAAAGGCTCAGTCGAAAGACTGGGCCTTTCGTTTTATCTGTTGTTTGTCGGTGAACGCTCTCTACTAGAG
TCACACTGGCTCACCTTCGGGTGGGCCTTTCTGCGTTTATACGTCTCACCGGGTACAGAGACCCTGCAGT
TAACAAGTTGCCTGACGCTGTGTCTTATCCAGTTCATGCGGCAATGCTATCTCTACTTCCTTTGCTAATC
TTGCCTCCTGTTTGATGTCACCGTTCTTTTTTAGTTCGGATTGCTCTACCCGATTCCATAGGGTTTGACG
ATCTAACATGTCAGGACTTGCCCCAGTTGGGGCAAAAATTTGGGTGTATTCAATGCCTGTTTTTTTGGTG
TAGTCCTGCTCTTTTCCGTACGTATCACAGTACAATTTTTCGCCTGCTCGGTATGCTGCACATGCCACGA
TTGAGCGACCATCTGACCTCGAAATGTTCTGCATTTCACAATGGTAAATTGCCATTTTCATCACCTGTTT
ATTAACAGCCGCCCCAAGTTTTGGGCGGTTGGGGTGTCGGGGTTTCCCTGACCGTACTTGCAAAATTTGG
CGTAGCAAAAATTTTGCGTAAGTGCGCCCTTCGGGAACTCTGCGAGGCTAAAAGCAAAAGCAAGAGCAAT
AAGGCTTTGACTTTGTTTTTTGATTTTGCTCGCTGCGCTCGGATCTTGATGTAAGTCGAGTTTTTGAAGT
AGAACACTTTTCACATTGATGATGGTTCATACTTCGGAAAATAGGTTGAGACACAGGCATTAAAAATGGT
CAAAAAAACAGCTATGGAATTGGGTCAAATGCTCGATGAAGAAAAGGAAAAATTGGAACGTCAGGAAAAG
GCAAGAAAGGATCTAGCTGACGCTGTGGTGAAAGGTCGAGAGCAAAAACAGGCAAGGTCAGACGATGCAA
AACGCAAGATCCTGATCGGGGCTTACTTACTGAAGAAACATGATAATGACATCAAGAAACTTGTGGAACA
AAACCCCGATTTTATTGGGTACATTAGAGAAAATGATAAGCACTTATTTTCATAGGCATTAGTAGTTATA
AAAAACCCTCATAAATCGAGGGTTTCTTTTTTATCTGCATTACTTTTTGAATCAATGTACTTTTTTAGCT
TGCTATTTTTCACTGCATACAGCCGCTTATACTCTTTCTCAATCAATGCGGTCAAAATGGCTTTTTGGCT
CTCCCCTGCTGCGCCCACCATGTCCGCAAGCATATCCGACACACCCTTATCTATAAACACCTCCAAACGT
TGACTATCAAGGCTTTTGCGTTTTTCACGATATGCTTTTTGTCGTTCGGCATTGGTTTTTGGCGGCTCTT
TTAGCATGTCCTGTGTTTTCTGATCGTTCGGGTCTTTCATGTCTTTAACTCCCATATAGTATATCATAGT
TACAGGATAACATTGTTTTTAGTTACAGGATAACTTTTTATAAAATTTATTTGTAAAAATTTATGCTATC
CTGCAACTATTTTTAAATTACAGGATAACTATTTAACGTTACCCTGTAACTATAGTTATCCTGTAACGCT
AAATTAATTACCCTGTAACATATATTTTGTTATCCTGTAACAACTAAATATTGAAATAATACTACCAAAG
TTACCCTGTAACGAAAATAACTAGGTTAAAAAATGATCGGATTTTAACATTTTGCGTTGTTCCAAAAGTT
ATCAACAGCCTAGAACGTCATAGGAAGCGATTACAGACACTTTATAGCTATCAGCATGGGAACATAAGGG
CAGGATGAAATATGGGTCTTAAAACGCAAATGGTGAGGTTTTAGAGGTATTTTTTGAAGATGATTAAGGC
GGTTTGTTTTTAAAATTTTTGGCGGCTCTCAGGCTGCTTACATTTTAACCAGTTCAGTGAAAAGTTCTTT
TTCAGCAAATTTCTGTTTAGCACCATAGCTAAAACTTGCGTGGAACATATTAAGAATTGACCGAAATGAC
ACAATCTCAATTATATTTTTTTTGAAAAGTTTTCTTTATCAAATATTTTAAATCATTGATTTATATATAA
GTATACATTCATTTTAATAATTAATCTTTATTTAACAATGATTTATCTATATTCAATTGTTTAATTATTC
TTACTAATATTATCTCTATATCAATATTTTTTATTTAAAAACATATGTTTAGTAGTGCTTTTGATTAAAG
TACCAGAGGGAGGGAGCAGAGCTGAATGGGAAATACTCACCCTAGAGCGATTCTTAAAAATCACCCTAAA
GTATTCCCATTCGATGTACCGTCGGTCGGTCGCTTTCGCATCAGGGATGACATCACTGTATCAAGCTGCC
ACTGTTATGATTACGATTGATAGCACCGCCTGAACACGCTCATAACCGCCAATTAAATGACTACTCATTG
CGTCCGCTACTCTGTTCAGTTCCCCTAGTAATAGCGTTTTTCCGATGTGTGCTAGCGTCACTGTACCTCA
TCACCCACACATGGACAGATTGAGTTACAGACATTGGCTAAATTTTTGGGGTCTATGCTTGACAAAGCGA
GTTAAAACCTTAGAATTTAAGACAGGTACATTAAGCCCCTGTGGTGAAATCATTAGCGGTCGTCAAACCT
TAATGCTTTCGATTGCCGATATGTCAGTATCGAAGATCTGTACCCCATAAATTACGGTAAAGCCCCAAGC
AATTGCAAGGGGCTTTTATCTTTTTTAACAAAAAAAATTTATAAATCAGGATTTTATAACACTAAATAAT
CCAAAGTACATGAGTAAGTCATGACCACTCCTGCGATGTGTGTAGCACTCTGAGTATCCGTATTATATCA
GTGATGTCATATACAACCACATAATGCGGATGTATCACTAACTCCCTAGTATCTTTCTGTCTGCCTGTGC
GCCCCATCAGTCGATTATCAACAAGTAAATCTGTCTTTTCTTCAATTAAATCATCAATTTCAATAGCTGC
TATAGGGTTGCGTTCTTCAAGATAATCATAGATATTTCTACGATCTTGGCGAGCTGTTTCAGTCCACTCA
ATCTTCATTCTTCGCTGCCAGTTTCGCCAATGTTGCAGCACGTCTAGCGGCAAACTCTGCCTTTACGTCC
TCATGTGGAATCAACTTGCCTGCATTGGCTTCATTTAAGCCGATCTGTACCTGCTGCTTGAACCATTTGT
CATAGTCTGCGGCTTCCTGTTGCTTCTTAACAAAGTCACGCATGAAGTCACGGATTAGCTGCGCCCCCGA
CCGATCAACAGTCTTAGCAAGGCTTGAAAATTCTTGCTTTAGGTCATGGTCTACCCGAAAGGTAAAAGTC
GCTTCTGTCATGTTTTTCACTCCAATGTGTTACATTTGAATGCTATTGTAACACATTAAAAAGTTAGGTC
ATTGTCTTTTTTCGGCTTAGGCTGTTCTTGGTCATAACGTGGTTTAAATGATGGCTGTCGCTCATTCTCA
AGTAAAATTTTCCGTTTATTAACAGCCTGTTGCATCTGCTCATAGTAAGGCATCAACTGCGGTAAAATAT
CAGCAAGTGCCTGTCTGTCTTTATCCAGGATACGGCTCAATTGCCCGATTTTTTTCAAGTCACGCTCATA
GGCTATTCTGTCGCTGATCTGCTCGTATTTTTGCTTTGAACACCTTATGTACTCTTGCATATCGTTACTT
GCCCATGCCTGCGCCTGAAGACGTGTAAACATGGAAATGTCTGAAGCAACATGGTCGCTGATATGGTCAT
ACTCAGCATCTTTGACATAGCCGTATTTTGATAAATATCTTTCATAGTCCTGCCGTTTCTTTTTGTCATC
TTCCTGTTTTTGTTTAGTTTCTCTTTCTATCTGCTGTTGTTTTCGTTGCTGTTCCTGTTGCTCCTCTTTT
ATCTCTCTGTGATAAATGGAAAGGCTAGATTGATCATTATCCCAACGTGTGAGCATGTCCTCAAAGCCGT
AATAATCAGCACTAAACCAACCTGTTTTCACTTTCACTGGTGGCGGCAGTGGCTCTCCGATCTCCCTTAG
CAGTGCTGTAGCTGCTCGTCCCTCTTTGATCACTTTATCAAGCTGCAAGCGGTCGATATTGTCTTGCAAC
TGCAGTCCGGCAAAAAAGGGCAAGGTGTCACCACCCTGCCCTTTTTCTTTAAAACCGAAAAGATTACTTC
GCGTTATGCAGGCTTCCTCGCTCACTGACTCGCTGCGCTCGGTCGTTCGGCTGCGGCGAGCGGTATCAGC
TCACTCAAAGGCGGTAATACGGTTATCCACAGAATCAGGGGATAACGCAGGAAAGAACATGTGAGCAAAA
GGCCAGCAAAAGGCCAGGAACCGTAAAAAGGCCGCGTTGCTGGCGTTTTTCCACAGGCTCCGCCCCCCTG
ACGAGCATCACAAAAATCGACGCTCAAGTCAGAGGTGGCGAAACCCGACAGGACTATAAAGATACCAGGC
GTTTCCCCCTGGAAGCTCCCTCGTGCGCTCTCCTGTTCCGACCCTGCCGCTTACCGGATACCTGTCCGCC
TTTCTCCCTTCGGGAAGCGTGGCGCTTTCTCATAGCTCACGCTGTAGGTATCTCAGTTCGGTGTAGGTCG
TTCGCTCCAAGCTGGGCTGTGTGCACGAACCCCCCGTTCAGCCCGACCGCTGCGCCTTATCCGGTAACTA
TCGTCTTGAGTCCAACCCGGTAAGACACGACTTATCGCCACTGGCAGCAGCCACTGGTAACAGGATTAGC
AGAGCGAGGTATGTAGGCGGTGCTACAGAGTTCTTGAAGTGGTGGCCTAACTACGGCTACACTAGAAGAA
CAGTATTTGGTATCTGCGCTCTGCTGAAGCCAGTTACCTTCGGAAAAAGAGTTGGTAGCTCTTGATCCGG
CAAACAAACCACCGCTGGTAGCGGTGGTTTTTTTGTTTGCAAGCAGCAGATTACGCGCAGAAAAAAAGGA
TCTCAAGAAGATCCTTTGATCTTTTCTACGGGGTCTGACGCTCAGTGGAACGAAAACTCACGTTAAGGGA
TTTTGGTCATGAGATTATCAAAAAGGATCTTCACCTAGATCCTTTTAAATTAAAAATGAAGTTTTAAATC
AATCTAAAGTATATATGAGTAAACTTGGTCTGACAGCTCGAGGCTTGGATTCTCACCAATAAAAAACGCC
CGGCGGCAACCGAGCGTTCTGAACAAATCCAGATGGAGTTCTGAGGTCATTACTGGATCTATCAACAGGA
GTCCAAGCGAGCTCGATATTCTCGAGAAGCTGGGGATCCGTTTGATTTTTAATGGATAATGTGATATAAT
CTTTAAATACTGTAGAAAAGAGGAAGGAAATAATAAATGGCTAAAATGAGAATATCACCGGAATTGAAAA
AACTGATCGAAAAATACCGCTGCGTAAAAGATACGGAAGGAATGTCTCCTGCTAAGGTATATAAGCTGGT
GGGAGAAAATGAAAACCTATATTTAAAAATGACGGACAGTCGGTATAAAGGGACCACCTATGATGTGGAA
CGGGAAAAGGACATGATGCTATGGCTGGAAGGAAAGCTGCCTGTTCCAAAGGTCCTGCACTTTGAACGGC
ATGATGGCTGGAGCAATCTGCTCATGAGTGAGGCCGATGGCGTCCTTTGCTCGGAAGAGTATGAAGATGA
ACAAAGCCCTGAAAAGATTATCGAGCTGTATGCGGAGTGCATCAGGCTCTTTCACTCCATCGACATATCG
GATTGTCCCTATACGAATAGCTTAGACAGCCGCTTAGCCGAATTGGATTACTTACTGAATAACGATCTGG
CCGATGTGGATTGCGAAAACTGGGAAGAAGACACTCCATTTAAAGATCCGCGCGAGCTGTATGATTTTTT
AAAGACGGAAAAGCCCGAAGAGGAACTTGTCTTTTCCCACGGCGACCTGGGAGACAGCAACATCTTTGTG
AAAGATGGCAAAGTAAGTGGCTTTATTGATCTTGGGAGAAGCGGCAGGGCGGACAAGTGGTATGACATTG
CCTTCTGCGTCCGGTCGATCAGGGAGGATATCGGGGAAGAACAGTATGTCGAGCTATTTTTTGACTTACT
GGGGATCAAGCCTGATTGGGAGAAAATAAAATATTATATTTTACTGGATGAATTGTTTTAGGACGTCGCC
GGCGGCATCAAATAAAACGAAAGGCTCAGTCGAAAGACTGGGCCTTTCGTTTTATCTGTTGTTTGTCGGT
GAACGCTCTCCTGAGTAGGACAAATCCTCGAGAATATCAAATTACGCCCCGCCCTGCCACTCATCGCAGT
ACTGTTGTAATTCATTAAGCATTCTGCCGACATGGAAGCCATCACAAACGGCATGATGAACCTGAATCGC
CAGCGGCATCAGCACCTTGTCGCCTTGCGTATAATATTTGCCCATGGTGAAAACGGGGGCGAAGAAGTTG
TCCATATTGGCCACGTTTAAATCAAAACTGGTGAAACTCACCCAGGGATTGGCTGACACGAAAAACATAT
TCTCAATAAACCCTTTAGGGAAATAGGCCAGGTTTTCACCGTAACACGCCACATCTTGCGAATATATGTG
TAGAAACTGCCGGAAATCGTCGTGGTATTCACTCCAGAGCGATGAAAACGTTTCAGTTTGCTCATGGAAA
ACGGTGTAACAAGGGTGAACACTATCCCATATCACCAGCTCACCGTCTTTCATTGCCATACGAAATTCCG
GATGAGCATTCATCAGGCGGGCAAGAATGTGAATAAAGGCCGGATAAAACTTGTGCTTATTTTTCTTTAC
GGTCTTTAAAAAGGCCGTAATATCCAGCTGAACGGTCTGGTTATAGGTACATTGAGCAACTGACTGAAAT
GCCTCAAAATGTTCTTTACGATGCCATTGGGATATATCAACGGTGGTATATCCAGTGATTTTTTTCTCCA
TTTTAGCTTCCTTAGCTCCTGAAAATCTCGATAACTCAAAAAATACGCCCGGTAGTGATCTTATTTCATT
ATGGTGAAAGTTGGAACCTCTTACGTGCCCGATCAACTCGAGTGCCACCTGACGTCTAAGAAACCATTAT
TATCATGACATTAACCTATAAAAATAGGCGTATCACGAGGCAGAATTTCAGATAAAAAAAATCCTTAGCT
TTCGCTAAGGATGATTTCTGGAATTCGCGGCCGCCCCGGGTACCGAGCTCGAATTGGGGATCTTGAAGTA
CCTATTCCGAAGTTCCTATTCTCTAGARAGWATAGGAACTTCGGAATAGGAACTTCAAGATCCCCTGATT
CCCTTTGTCAACAGCAATGGATATCAGCCGTTGACTTAGTTGGTATTTCCGGAATATCATGCTGGGTTCC
GAATAATTTTGTTTAACTTTAAGAAGGAGATATACCATGGAAGAACAAGCGTGAACATGGCGCGATTGAA
GGGGGAGGTTTTGCCCGCCCTCTTCGCGTCGCCGGCGACGATTGGCGAGTACGGGGCCGGCATCGACGGG
GCGGATTCCCTCAACGAGCTGTCGAATCTGATGGAGCACGGCGCAGTTGCCGCGCTGGCCGACAAAATCA
GCCAGATCGTGGCGAAGCTGGTCGACGCGGACCCCCGCAAGATCGCGGAAAAGCCTACCTGGTTCGAGAA
GATGCTTGGCCGTGAGGTTGAACGCCAGGTGAGGTATCAGGTCGCCCGCAAGACGCTCGACCAGTTGCTG
GACGAAGCCGAGGGCGTAGCGCAGCGCGTGCGGGACACGTTGCGCGCCTTGGATGACATGCTCAATACGC
ATGAGGCCGAGGTAGACCGGCTCAGAGCCTACATTCAAGCCGGGCGCGAGTTCCTGGACGAGAACCCCGA
GGCCGGCGCGGCCAAGGCCGGCGTGATCGAGTTCGACAAGCCGCGCGAACGCTTCGCGCGCAAGCTCGCC
AACCTGGCAACCCTCATGGCGTCCCATGAAATGAGCGTCACTCAGATGAAGCTCACGCGGGCGCAGGCCG
TGGACATGCTGGACCGCTTCTCTGAAACGGCATCCGTCCTGGTGCCCGTCTGGCGTCAGCACACCCTCGC
GCTCATCACCACCAAGAACATGAATCCGGCAATGGTCGCCGAGGCGGCCAAAGCTCACCAGGCGCTCATG
CGGAGCCTTTCGCAGAGCCTGGAAGGCATCAACCAATAACACGGCGGGAGAACCCTATGAACGCACTGAA
AACGACGCACGACGCCAAGGCCCCTATCGTCGCCTTTGACATGACCCCGGCAACCCTGCGCGAGCTGGGC
TTGCAGGAAAGCGACGTGCCGGAAGTCCATGCGGTCGCGCAGCGGATCGAGGTCGGCAGTCCGCAGACCG
TTGCCGAGTTCGGCCGCGACGTGGCCGAGCACACGTCCCGCTACGCCGATAGCCTGCTGGACCAGGTGCG
CAACAGCGACCTGGACGAAGCAGGCGAGAAACTGACCCAGGTTGTCGCCAAGGCCCGTTCCCTGAACGTC
GGCCCTTTGTCCGACAACCGTTCCCGCCTGCCCCTGATTGGCCCGCTGATCGACCGCTCCCGCGTCCGTT
CGACGGGCTTCATGGCGCGCTTCGACACGACCCGCGAGCAGATCGAACACCTGGTCAGCGAAGTGCAGAC
CACCCAGCAAGGCATCGCGCAGCGCAATGCCTCGCTCGACGAAATGTTCGCAGCCGTGCGCGAGGAACAC
CGCCTTCTTGGCGTCCACATCGCGGCCGGCAAGGTCCGCCTTGCCGAGCTGCGCGAGCAGGCCGAGGGTC
TGCGCGGCAATGTCGGGAACGACCCTGGCCGCGTGCAGGAGCTGGCCGACCTCGATGCGATGGTTGCCAA
CCTGGACAAGCGCATCGGCGACCTGATCGCCTTGCAACATTCGGCCATGCAGAGCCTGCCGACCATCCGC
ATGATCCAGGCCAACAACCAGATGCTGGTCGATAAATTCCACACCATCCGCGAAATCACCGTGCCGGCGT
GGAAGCGGCAATTCATGCTGGCCTTGAGCCTCAACGAGCAGAAGAACGCCGTCGAACTGGCCACGGCCAT
CGACGACACCACCAACGACCTGATGAAGCGCAATGCGGCCCTGCTGCATCGCACGTCCGTCGAAACGGCG
AAGGAGAACCAACGCCTGGTGATCGACGTGGACACGCTCAAGCAGGTTCAGACGACGCTCATCAAGACCG
TCGAGGACGTTATTCGCATCCAGCAGGAAGGCGTGCAGAAGCGCAAGGATGCCGAGAAGCAGATCGCCGC
AATGCGTGGCGATCTTCAAGCCAAGCTGACCCGCCAGCCCGTGCGCGAGCTGGCCCAACAGGAGTCCGTA
TGAATGCCACAAACACCGATGTTTTCGCCCAGGTAGGCGGCCTGGAGGCCCGAGGCGCGAAGATGAAGAA
GCGGGGCACCCGCTTCCTCATCGCGGCGCTGGCAGTCCTTGCCATTGCCGGGATCGGGGCAGTAACGGGA
TGGGCGATCAGCCCGAGCGCGACGCCCGGAAGCATTGACGTGCCGCAGGTGCTGGCATCGACATTCAGCG
ACCAGGTGCCGGGCAGTGAGGGCGGCGGCCTGGGTGGCGGCCTGCCCTTCACTTCGGCCGTCGGGGCATT
CACGGACTTCATGGCGGGGCCGGCAATTTTTACCTTGGGCATTCTTGGCATAGTGGTCGCGGGTGCCGTG
CTCGTGTTCGGGGGTGAGTTCTGCGGGTTCGTGCGATCCGTCTGCATGATGGTGATAGCCGTCAGCATGA
TTTTCGTGTCGTCGAACTTGGTGAAGGGCATTCTCGGCGGCGATCACGACGCCGGCCCTGCGGAGCCTTC
GCCGCGTGCGCGATTCATGGCGGCCGTGGAGGCCAAGGATTTCGCGCGAGTGCAAGAGCTGATCGAGGCG
CGTGGAGCCAAGTCGGCGGCTGATTATGTCCTTGCGCAGCTCGCCGTGGCCGAAGGTCTGGACCGCAAGC
CTGGTGCGCGCGTCGTGGTCGGGAAAGCGGCGGGCAGCATGGCAATGCCGCCTGCGGCGCTGGGTTTTAC
GCCAAGGGGAGAAGCGGCATACGCCATCGAGCGGTCAGCCTATGGTGAGCCGAGGTCCAGCATTGCGAAG
CAGTACCAGCAGGAATGGAACCGGAAGGCGGCGACCTGGTGGGCGATGGCCGGTGTGGCCGGCATCATCG
GCGCGATCCTGGCGGCGGCGGCAACCGGCTTTGTTGGGCTGGCAGTGTCGATCCGCAACCGAGTGAAGCG
CGTGCGCGACCTGTTGGTGATGGAGCCGGGTGCAGAGCCATAAGGGATCGATCCCCCTCAAGTCAAAAGC
CTCCGGTCGGAGGCTTTTGACTTTCTGCTCGAGGAGCTAATTCCATTGAGTAAGTTTTTAAGCACATCAG
CTTCAAAAGCGCTCTGAAGTTCCTATACTTTCTAGAGAATAGGAACTTCGGAATAGGTACTTCAAGATCC
CCAATTCGAGCTCGGTACCCGGGGCGGCCGCTTCTAGA
